Addgene plasmid #62111: pMuLE ENTR U6 L1-R5
Purpose: (Empty Backbone) MuLE (Multiple Lentiviral Expression) Entry vector containing a U6 promoter for shRNA expression. Compatible with MultiSite Gateway cloning
Depositing lab: Ian Frew. Depositing organization: University of Zurich. Publication: A versatile modular vector system for rapid combinatorial mammalian genetics. Albers J, Danzer C, Rechsteiner M, Lehmann H, Brandt LP, Hejhal T, Catalano A, Busenhart P, Goncalves AF, Brandt S, Bode PK, Bode-Lesniewska B, Wild PJ, Frew IJ. J Clin Invest. 2015 Mar 9. pii: 79743. doi: 10.1172/JCI79743. PubMed 25751063.
Backbone
  Vector backbone: N/A
  Vector type: Mammalian Expression, RNAi ; MuLE Gateway Entry Vector
Growth in bacteria
  Bacterial resistance: Kanamycin, 50 μg/mL
  Growth temperature: 37°C
  Growth strain: DH5alpha
  Copy number: High Copy
Gene/Insert
  Gene/Insert name: None
Terms and licenses: Academic/Nonprofit Terms; Industry Terms: Not Available to Industry
How to cite: pMuLE ENTR U6 L1-R5 was a gift from Ian Frew (Addgene plasmid # 62111 ; http://n2t.net/addgene:62111 ; RRID:Addgene_62111)
