[The description below was written by a language model from this plasmid's Addgene catalogue record and pLannotate feature annotations shown in this document.]
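Description:
pMuLE ENTR U6 L1-R5 is a small (about 3.1 kb) Gateway entry vector from the MuLE (Multiple Lentiviral Expression) system, catalogued as an empty backbone for mammalian RNAi work. It is not itself a lentiviral vector. It is a bacterial shuttle plasmid, maintained in E. coli at high copy through a ColE1/pUC-type origin and selected with kanamycin via an aph(3')-Ia resistance gene. rrnB T1 and T2 terminators lie upstream of the recombination cassette, where in Gateway entry backbones they insulate the cassette from read-through transcription. A T7 promoter sits just beyond the attR5 site. The short lacI and lacZα fragments that were annotated appear to be backbone remnants rather than functional genes.

The functional module lies between the attL1 and attR5 recombination sites and contains a human U6 promoter, an RNA polymerase III promoter widely used to drive short hairpin RNAs. A user would clone a hairpin of interest downstream of U6. The attL1/attR5 pairing then defines this module's position in a MultiSite Gateway LR reaction, so it can be combined in a fixed order with other entry vectors carrying complementary sites and assembled into a destination vector. In the MuLE system this allows several expression or knockdown elements to be combined in one lentiviral construct for combinatorial mammalian genetics.

The catalogue lists no insert, yet the automated annotation reports an antisense mouse Sox4 fragment spanning the sequence origin, between the U6 promoter and attR5. The record does not explain this. It may be stuffer sequence at the cloning position or a spurious similarity match, and it should not be read as a Sox4-targeting or Sox4-expressing payload.
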