Features (pLannotate 1.2.2; 11 found; start..end, strand, type, name):
    229..352     +  protein_bind   attR5: mutant version of attR; recombination site for the Gateway® LR reaction LR Clonase™
    408..426     -  promoter       T7 promoter: promoter for bacteriophage T7 RNA polymerase
    560..1369    +  CDS            KanR: aminoglycoside phosphotransferase; aph(3')-Ia; confers resistance to kanamycin in bacteria or G418 (Geneticin®) in eukaryotes
   1516..2104    +  rep_origin     ori: high-copy-number ColE1/pMB1/pBR322/pUC origin of replication
   2287..2379    +  CDS            lacI (fragment): lac repressor; lacI; The lac repressor binds to the lac operator to inhibit transcription in E. coli. This inhibition can be relieved by adding lactose or isopropyl-β-D-thiogalactopyranoside (IPTG).
   2434..2461    -  terminator     rrnB T2 terminator: transcription terminator T2 from the E. coli rrnB gene
   2593..2636    +  terminator     rrnB T1 terminator: Escherichia coli rrnB; transcription terminator T1 from the E. coli rrnB gene
   2683..2719    -  CDS            lacZα (fragment): LacZα fragment of β-galactosidase; lacZ fragment
   2735..2834    +  protein_bind   attL1: mutant version of attL; recombination site for the Gateway® LR reaction LR Clonase™
   2877..3117    +  promoter       U6 promoter: RNA polymerase III promoter for human U6 snRNA
   3100..213     -  CDS            Sox4 (fragment) (across the origin): SOX4_MOUSE - Also known as Sox-4. Experimental evidence at protein level: Swiss-Prot protein existence level 1. Transcriptional activator that binds with high affinity to the T-cell enhancer motif 5'-AACAAAG-3' motif (PubMed:8404853). Required for IL17A-producing Vgamma2-positive gamma-delta T-cell maturation and development, via binding to regulator loci of RORC to modulate expression (PubMed:23562159). From Mus musculus (Mouse).
>Addgene plasmid #62111 | pMuLE ENTR U6 L1-R5 | depositor full sequence | sequence record 101400 | Full Sequence
GATCTCGGCGTTGTGCATGTCGGGCGACTGCTCCATGATCTTGCGCCGCTCGATCTGCGACCACACCATA
AAGGCGTTCATGGGCCGCTTGATGTGGCCACTGGGCGTCTTGCACCAGCTGGGGTCGTCCGCCTTGCCGC
CCGTCGACGCGGTGGAGCCAGGCGTCGGGGAGGACGCGATGCCCAGCTCCAGGCCGGCGCCCGAGTCCGA
GCTCTTTTTTGAATTCGACAACTTTGTATACAAAAGTTGAACGAGAAACGTAAAATGATATAAATATCAA
TATATTAAATTAGATTTTGCATAAAAAACAGACTACATAATACTGTAAAACACAACATATCCAGTCACTA
TGAATCAACTACTTAGATGGTATTAGTGACCTGTACTGCAGGGCGGCCGCGATATCCCCTATAGTGAGTC
GTATTACATGGTCATAGCTGTTTCCTGGCAGCTCTGGCCCGTGTCTCAAAATCTCTGATGTTACATTGCA
CAAGATAAAAATATATCATCATGAACAATAAAACTGTCTGCTTACATAAACAGTAATACAAGGGGTGTTA
TGAGCCATATTCAACGGGAAACGTCGAGGCCGCGATTAAATTCCAACATGGATGCTGATTTATATGGGTA
TAAATGGGCTCGCGATAATGTCGGGCAATCAGGTGCGACAATCTATCGCTTGTATGGGAAGCCCGATGCG
CCAGAGTTGTTTCTGAAACATGGCAAAGGTAGCGTTGCCAATGATGTTACAGATGAGATGGTCAGACTAA
ACTGGCTGACGGAATTTATGCCTCTTCCGACCATCAAGCATTTTATCCGTACTCCTGATGATGCATGGTT
ACTCACCACTGCGATCCCCGGAAAAACAGCATTCCAGGTATTAGAAGAATATCCTGATTCAGGTGAAAAT
ATTGTTGATGCGCTGGCAGTGTTCCTGCGCCGGTTGCATTCGATTCCTGTTTGTAATTGTCCTTTTAACA
GCGATCGCGTATTTCGTCTCGCTCAGGCGCAATCACGAATGAATAACGGTTTGGTTGATGCGAGTGATTT
TGATGACGAGCGTAATGGCTGGCCTGTTGAACAAGTCTGGAAAGAAATGCATAAACTTTTGCCATTCTCA
CCGGATTCAGTCGTCACTCATGGTGATTTCTCACTTGATAACCTTATTTTTGACGAGGGGAAATTAATAG
GTTGTATTGATGTTGGACGAGTCGGAATCGCAGACCGATACCAGGATCTTGCCATCCTATGGAACTGCCT
CGGTGAGTTTTCTCCTTCATTACAGAAACGGCTTTTTCAAAAATATGGTATTGATAATCCTGATATGAAT
AAATTGCAGTTTCATTTGATGCTCGATGAGTTTTTCTAATCAGAATTGGTTAATTGGTTGTAACACTGGC
AGAGCATTACGCTGACTTGACGGGACGGCGCAAGCTCATGACCAAAATCCCTTAACGTGAGTTACGCGTC
GTTCCACTGAGCGTCAGACCCCGTAGAAAAGATCAAAGGATCTTCTTGAGATCCTTTTTTTCTGCGCGTA
ATCTGCTGCTTGCAAACAAAAAAACCACCGCTACCAGCGGTGGTTTGTTTGCCGGATCAAGAGCTACCAA
CTCTTTTTCCGAAGGTAACTGGCTTCAGCAGAGCGCAGATACCAAATACTGTTCTTCTAGTGTAGCCGTA
GTTAGGCCACCACTTCAAGAACTCTGTAGCACCGCCTACATACCTCGCTCTGCTAATCCTGTTACCAGTG
GCTGCTGCCAGTGGCGATAAGTCGTGTCTTACCGGGTTGGACTCAAGACGATAGTTACCGGATAAGGCGC
AGCGGTCGGGCTGAACGGGGGGTTCGTGCACACAGCCCAGCTTGGAGCGAACGACCTACACCGAACTGAG
ATACCTACAGCGTGAGCTATGAGAAAGCGCCACGCTTCCCGAAGGGAGAAAGGCGGACAGGTATCCGGTA
AGCGGCAGGGTCGGAACAGGAGAGCGCACGAGGGAGCTTCCAGGGGGAAACGCCTGGTATCTTTATAGTC
CTGTCGGGTTTCGCCACCTCTGACTTGAGCGTCGATTTTTGTGATGCTCGTCAGGGGGGCGGAGCCTATG
GAAAAACGCCAGCAACGCGGCCTTTTTACGGTTCCTGGCCTTTTGCTGGCCTTTTGCTCACATGTTCTTT
CCTGCGTTATCCCCTGATTCTGTGGATAACCGTATTACCGCCTTTGAGTGAGCTGATACCGCTCGCCGCA
GCCGAACGACCGAGCGCAGCGAGTCAGTGAGCGAGGAAGCGGAAGAGCGCCCAATACGCAAACCGCCTCT
CCCCGCGCGTTGGCCGATTCATTAATGCAGCTGGCACGACAGGTTTCCCGACTGGAAAGCGGGCAGTGAG
CGCAACGCAATTAATACGCGTACCGCTAGCCAGGAAGAGTTTGTAGAAACGCAAAAAGGCCATCCGTCAG
GATGGCCTTCTGCTTAGTTTGATGCCTGGCAGTTTATGGCGGGCGTCCTGCCCGCCACCCTCCGGGCCGT
TGCTTCACAACGTTCAAATCCGCTCCCGGCGGATTTGTCCTACTCAGGAGAGCGTTCACCGACAAACAAC
AGATAAAACGAAAGGCCCAGTCTTCCGACTGAGCCTTTCGTTTTATTTGATGCCTGGCAGTTCCCTACTC
TCGCGTTAACGCTAGCATGGATGTTTTCCCAGTCACGACGTTGTAAAACGACGGCCAGTCTTAAGCTCGG
GCCCCAAATAATGATTTTATTTTGACTGATAGTGACCTGTTCGTTGCAACAAATTGATGAGCAATGCTTT
TTTATAATGCCAACTTTGTACAAAAAAGCAGGCTCTATCGATCCGAGACTAGCCTCGAGCGGCCGCCCCC
TTCACCGAGGGCCTATTTCCCATGATTCCTTCATATTTGCATATACGATACAAGGCTGTTAGAGAGATAA
TTGGAATTAATTTGACTGTAAACACAAAGATATTAGTACAAAATACGTGACGTAGAAAGTAATAATTTCT
TGGGTAGTTTGCAGTTTTAAAATTATGTTTTAAAATGGACTATCATATGCTTACCGTAACTTGAAAGTAT
TTCGATTTCTTGGCTTTATATATCTTGTGGAAAGGACGAAACA
