>Addgene plasmid #62111 | pMuLE ENTR U6 L1-R5 | addgene partial sequence | sequence record 103584 | M13-F20 5'-TGTAAAACGACGGCCAGT-3'
GACTGATAGTGACCTGTTCGTTGCAACAAATTGATGAGCAATGCTTTTTTATAATGCCAACTTTGTACAA
AAAAGCAGGCTCTATCGATCCGAGACTAGCCTCGAGCGGCCGCCCCCTTCACCGAGGGCCTATTTCCCAT
GATTCCTTCATATTTGCATATACGATACAAGGCTGTTAGAGAGATAATTGGAATTAATTTGACTGTAAAC
ACAAAGATATTAGTACAAAATACGTGACGTAGAAAGTAATAATTTCTTGGGTAGTTTGCAGTTTTAAAAT
TATGTTTTAAAATGGACTATCATATGCTTACCGTAACTTGAAAGTATTTCGATTTCTTGGCTTTATATAT
CTTGTGGAAAGGACGAAACAGATCTCGGCGTTGTGCATGTCGGGCGACTGCTCCATGATCTTGCGCCGCT
CGATCTGCGACCACACCATAAAGGCGTTCATGGGCCGCTTGATGTGGCCACTGGGCGTCTTGCACCAGCT
GGGGTCGTCCGCCTTGCCGCCCGTCGACGCGGTGGAGCCAGGCGTCGGGGAGGACGCGATGCCCAGCTCC
AGGCCGGCGCCCGAGTCCGAGCTCTTTTTTGAATTCGACAACTTTGTATACAAAAGTTGAACGAGAAACG
TAAAATGATATAAATATCAATATATTAAATTAGATTTTGCATAAAAAACAGACTACATAATACTGTAAAA
CACAACATATCCAGTCACTATG
