>Addgene plasmid #62111 | pMuLE ENTR U6 L1-R5 | addgene partial sequence | sequence record 103585 | M13-Rev 5'-CAGGAAACAGCTATGACC-3'
TGCAGTACAGGTCACTAATACCATCTAAGTAGTTGATTCATAGTGACTGGATATGTTGTGTTTTACAGTA
TTATGTAGTCTGTTTTTTATGCAAAATCTAATTTAATATATTGATATTTATATCATTTTACGTTTCTCGT
TCAACTTTTGTATACAAAGTTGTCGAATTCAAAAAAGAGCTCGGACTCGGGCGCCGGCCTGGAGCTGGGC
ATCGCGTCCTCCCCGACGCCTGGCTCCACCGCGTCGACGGGCGGCAAGGCGGACGACCCCAGCTGGTGCA
AGACGCCCAGTGGCCACATCAAGCGGCCCATGAACGCCTTTATGGTGTGGTCGCAGATCGAGCGGCGCAA
GATCATGGAGCAGTCGCCCGACATGCACAACGCCGAGATCTGTTTCGTCCTTTCCACAAGATATATAAAG
CCAAGAAATCGAAATACTTTCAAGTTACGGTAAGCATATGATAGTCCATTTTAAAACATAATTTTAAAAC
TGCAAACTACCCAAGAAATTATTACTTTCTACGTCACGTATTTTGTACTAATATCTTTGTGTTTACAGTC
AAATTAATTCCAATTATCTCTCTAACAGCCTTGTATCGTATATGCAAATATGAAGGAATCATGGGAAATA
GGCCCTCGGTGAAGGGGGCGGCCGCTCGAGGCTAGTCTCGGATCGATAGAGCCTGC
